>Addgene plasmid #52558 | Fast-GCaMP-EF05 | depositor partial sequence | sequence record 81624 | between BglII and NotI in the pJFRC-MUH plasmid
ATGGGTTCTCATCATCATCATCATCATGGTATGGCTAGCATGACTGGTGGACAGCAAATGGGTCGGGATC
TGTACGACGATGACGATAAGGATCTCGCCACCATGGTCGACTCATCACGTCGTAAGTGGAATAAGACAGG
TCACGCAGTCAGAGCTATAGGTCGGCTGAGCTCACTCGAGAACGTCTATATCAAGGCCGACAAGCAGAAG
AACGGCATCAAGGCGAACTTCAAGATCCGCCACAACATCGAGGACGGCGGCGTGCAGCTCGCCTACCACT
ACCAGCAGAACACCCCCATCGGCGACGGCCCCGTGCTGCTGCCCGACAACCACTACCTGAGCGTGCAGTC
CAAACTTTCGAAAGACCCCAACGAGAAGCGCGATCACATGGTCCTGCTGGAGTTCGTGACCGCCGCCGGG
ATCACTCTCGGCATGGACGAGCTGTACAAGGGCGGTACCGGAGGGAGCATGGTGAGCAAGGGCGAGGAGC
TGTTCACCGGGGTGGTGCCCATCCTGGTCGAGCTGGACGGCGACGTAAACGGCCACAAGTTCAGCGTGTC
CGGCGAGGGTGAGGGCGATGCCACCTACGGCAAGCTGACCCTGAAGTTCATCTGCACCACCGGCAAGCTG
CCCGTGCCCTGGCCCACCCTCGTGACCACCCTGACCTACGGCGTGCAGTGCTTCAGCCGCTACCCCGACC
ACATGAAGCAGCACGACTTCTTCAAGTCCGCCATGCCCGAAGGCTACATCCAGGAGCGCACCATCTTCTT
CAAGGACGACGGCAACTACAAGACCCGCGCCGAGGTGAAGTTCGAGGGCGACACCCTGGTGAACCGCATC
GAGCTGAAGGGCATCGACTTCAAGGAGGACGGCAACATCCTGGGGCACAAGCTGGAGTACAACACGCGTG
ACCAACTGACTGAAGAGCAGATCGCAGAATTTAAAGAGGCTTTCTCCCTATTTGACAAGGACGGGGATGG
GACAATAACAACCAAGGAGCTGGGGACGGTGATGCGGTCTCTGGGGCAGAACCCCACAGAAGCAGAGCTG
CAGGACATGATCAATGAAGTAGATGCCGACGGTGACGGCACAATCGACTTCCCTGAGTTCCTGACAATGA
TGGCAAGAAAAATGAAAGACACAGACAGTGAAGAAGAAATTAGAGAAGCGTTCCGTGTGTTTGATAAGAA
TGCCGATGGCTACATCAGTGCAGCAGAGCTTCGCCACGTGATGACAAACCTTGGAGAGAAGTTAACAGAT
GAAGAGGTTGATGAAATGATCAGGGAAGCAGACATCGATGGGGATGGTCAGGTAAACTACGAAGAGTTTG
TACAAATGATGACAGCGAAGTGA
