>Addgene plasmid #52558 | Fast-GCaMP-EF05 | addgene partial sequence | sequence record 82735 | pCasper-hs 5'-GCAACTACTGAAATCTGCCAAG-3'
AGAAGAGAACTCTGAATAGATCTGCCGCCACCATGGGTTCTCATCATCATCATCATCATGGTATGGCTAG
CATGACTGGTGGACAGCAAATGGGTCGGGATCTGTACGACGATGACGATAAGGATCTCGCCACCATGGTC
GACTCATCACGTCGTAAGTGGAATAAGACAGGTCACGCAGTCAGAGCTATAGGTCGGCTGAGCTCACTCG
AGAACGTCTATATCAAGGCCGACAAGCAGAAGAACGGCATCAAGGCGAACTTCAAGATCCGCCACAACAT
CGAGGACGGCGGCGTGCAGCTCGCCTACCACTACCAGCAGAACACCCCCATCGGCGACGGCCCCGTGCTG
CTGCCCGACAACCACTACCTGAGCGTGCAGTCCAAACTTTCGAAAGACCCCAACGAGAAGCGCGATCACA
TGGTCCTGCTGGAGTTCGTGACCGCCGCCGGGATCACTCTCGGCATGGACGAGCTGTACAAGGGCGGTAC
CGGAGGGAGCATGGTGAGCAAGGGCGAGGAGCTGTTCACCGGGGTGGTGCCCATCCTGGTCGAGCTGGAC
GGCGACGTAAACGGCCACAAGTTCAGCGTGTCCGGCGAGGGTGAGGGCGATGCCACCTACGGCAAGCTGA
CCCTGAAGTTCATCTGCACCACCGGCAAGCTGCCCGTGCCCTGGCCCACCCTCGTGACCACCCTGACCTA
CGGCGTGCAGTGCTTCAGCCGCTACCCCGACCACATGAAGCAGCACGACTTCTTCAAGTCCGCCATGCCC
GAAGGCTACATCCAGGAGCGCACCATCTTCTTCAAGGACGACGGCAACTACAAGACCCGCGCCGAGGTGA
AGTTCGAGGGCGACACCCTGGTGAACCGCATCGAGCTGAAGGGCATCGACTTCAAGGAGGACGGCAACAT
CCTGGGGCACAAGCTGGAGTACAACACGCGTGACCAACTGACTGAAGAGCAGATCGCAGAATTTAAAGAG
GCTTTCTCCCTATTTGACAAGGACGGGGATGG
