>Addgene plasmid #52558 | Fast-GCaMP-EF05 | addgene partial sequence | sequence record 82736 | SV40-splice-R2 5'-CACAAACAATTAGAATCAGTAG-3'
AATTTTATATTTACCTTAGAGCTTTAAATCTCTGTAGGTAGTTTGTCCAATTATGTCACACCACAGAAGT
AAGGTTCCTTCACAAAGATCCTCTAGAGGTACCCTCGAGCCGCGGCCGCTCACTTCGCTGTCATCATTTG
TACAAACTCTTCGTAGTTTACCTGACCATCCCCATCGATGTCTGCTTCCCTGATCATTTCATCAACCTCT
TCATCTGTTAACTTCTCTCCAAGGTTTGTCATCACGTGGCGAAGCTCTGCTGCACTGATGTAGCCATCGG
CATTCTTATCAAACACACGGAACGCTTCTCTAATTTCTTCTTCACTGTCTGTGTCTTTCATTTTTCTTGC
CATCATTGTCAGGAACTCAGGGAAGTCGATTGTGCCGTCACCGTCGGCATCTACTTCATTGATCATGTCC
TGCAGCTCTGCTTCTGTGGGGTTCTGCCCCAGAGACCGCATCACCGTCCCCAGCTCCTTGGTTGTTATTG
TCCCATCCCCGTCCTTGTCAAATAGGGAGAAAGCCTCTTTAAATTCTGCGATCTGCTCTTCAGTCAGTTG
GTCACGCGTGTTGTACTCCAGCTTGTGCCCCAGGATGTTGCCGTCCTCCTTGAAGTCGATGCCCTTCAGC
TCGATGCGGTTCACCAGGGTGTCGCCCTCGAACTTCACCTCGGCGCGGGTCTTGTAGTTGCCGTCGTCCT
TGAAGAAGATGGTGCGCTCCTGGATGTAGCCTTCGGGCATGGCGGACTTGAAGAAGTCGTGCTGCTTCAT
GTGGTCGGGGTAGCGGCTGAAGCACTGCACGCCGTAGGTCAGGGTGGTCACGAGGGTGGGCCAGGGCACG
GGCAGCTTGCCGGTGGTGCAGATGAACTTCAGGGTCAGCTTGCCGTAGGTGGCATCGCCCTCACCCTCGC
CGGACACGCTGAACTTGTGGCCGTTTACGTCGCCGTCCAGCTCGACCAGGATGGGCA
