[The description below was written by a language model from this plasmid's Addgene catalogue record.]
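Description:
Fast-GCaMP-EF05 is an insect expression plasmid built on the pJFRC-MUH backbone, carrying a genetically encoded fluorescent calcium indicator intended for monitoring neuronal activity. The backbone contributes about 7.8 kb of the roughly 9.2 kb total. The plasmid is propagated in E. coli as a high-copy construct under ampicillin selection. No feature table accompanies the entry, so the promoter, origin of replication, and any transgenesis or marker elements carried by the backbone are not stated. Those details would have to be taken from documentation for pJFRC-MUH itself, from which a portion of this plasmid was derived.

The payload is a 1,353 bp insert cloned between BglII and NotI sites, both of which remain intact, so the coding sequence can be excised or swapped. It encodes a variant of GCaMP3, a single-fluorophore sensor in which a circularly permuted GFP is fused to calmodulin and a calmodulin-binding peptide, so that calcium binding produces a change in fluorescence. Fast-GCaMP-EF05 differs from GCaMP3 by three substitutions, D397N, G398A and N399D. The insert's species is listed as human and synthetic.

The variant's name and the associated work on fast GCaMPs indicate that it was designed to improve temporal tracking of neuronal activity, although the record gives no kinetic or affinity values. Given the insect expression vector type, the construct is suited to expressing the indicator in insect systems for optical recording of calcium signals in neurons.
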