Addgene plasmid #52558: Fast-GCaMP-EF05
Purpose: genetically encodable fluorescent calcium indicator protein to monitor neuronal activity
Depositing lab: Samuel Wang. Depositing organization: Princeton University. Publication: Fast GCaMPs for improved tracking of neuronal activity. Sun XR, Badura A, Pacheco DA, Lynch LA, Schneider ER, Taylor MP, Hogue IB, Enquist LW, Murthy M, Wang SS. Nat Commun. 2013 Jul 17;4:2170. doi: 10.1038/ncomms3170. PubMed 23863808.
Backbone
  Vector backbone: pJFRC-MUH
  Backbone manufacturer: Addgene
  Backbone size w/o insert (bp): 7831
  Total vector size (bp): 9184
  Modifications to backbone: insert between BglII and NotI
  Vector type: Insect Expression
Growth in bacteria
  Bacterial resistance: Ampicillin, 100 μg/mL
  Growth temperature: 37°C
  Growth strain: DH5alpha
  Copy number: High Copy
Gene/Insert
  Gene/Insert name: Fast-GCaMP-EF05
  Species: H. sapiens (human), Synthetic
  Insert size (bp): 1353
  Mutation: changed from GCaMP3: D397N/G398A/N399D
  Cloning method: Restriction Enzyme; 5′ cloning site BglII (not destroyed); 3′ cloning site NotI (not destroyed)
  Sequencing primers: 5′ TACT AGATCT GCCGCCACC atgggttctcatcatcat; 3′ att cca cca ctg ctc cca
Resource information
  A portion of this plasmid was derived from a plasmid made by: Addgene 26213
Terms and licenses: Academic/Nonprofit Terms; Industry Terms: Not Available to Industry
How to cite: Fast-GCaMP-EF05 was a gift from Samuel Wang (Addgene plasmid # 52558 ; http://n2t.net/addgene:52558 ; RRID:Addgene_52558)
